>Addgene plasmid #244898 | attB-GA-mNeonGreen-linker-attB-GT::pUC-GW-Kan | depositor full sequence | sequence record 481604 | attB-GA-mNeonGreen-linker-attB-GT::pUC-GW-Kan sequence 3472 bps
TTTTGAAAAAGCCGTTTCTGTAATGAAGGAGAAAACTCACCGAGGCAGTTCCATAGGATGGCAAGATCCT
GGTATCGGTCTGCGATTCCGACTCGTCCAACATCAATACAACCTATTAATTTCCCCTCGTCAAAAATAAG
GTTATCAAGTGAGAAATCACCATGAGTGACGACTGAATCCGGTGAGAATGGCAAAAGTTTATGCATTTCT
TTCCAGACTTGTTCAACAGGCCAGCCATTACGCTCGTCATCAAAATCACTCGCATCAACCAAACCGTTAT
TCATTCGTGATTGCGCCTGAGCGAAACGAAATACGCGATCGCTGTTAAAAGGACAATTACAAACAGGAAT
CGAATGCAACCGGCGCAGGAACACTGCCAGCGCATCAACAATATTTTCACCTGAATCAGGATATTCTTCT
AATACCTGGAATGCTGTTTTCCCAGGGATCGCAGTGGTGAGTAACCATGCATCATCAGGAGTACGGATAA
AATGCTTGATGGTCGGAAGAGGCATAAATTCCGTCAGCCAGTTTAGTCTGACCATCTCATCTGTAACATC
ATTGGCAACGCTACCTTTGCCATGTTTCAGAAACAACTCTGGCGCATCGGGCTTCCCATACAATCGATAG
ATTGTCGCACCTGATTGCCCGACATTATCGCGAGCCCATTTATACCCATATAAATCAGCATCCATGTTGG
AATTTAATCGCGGCCTAGAGCAAGACGTTTCCCGTTGAATATGGCTCATACTCTTCCTTTTTCAATATTA
TTGAAGCATTTATCAGGGTTATTGTCTCATGAGCGGATACATATTTGAATGTATTTAGAAAAATAAACAA
ATAGGGGTTCCGCGCACATTTCCCCGAAAAGTGCCACCTGACGTCTAAGAAACCATTATTATCATGACAT
TAACCTATAAAAATAGGCGTATCACGAGGCCCTTTTGTCTCGCGCGTTTCGGTGATGACGGTGAAAACCT
CTGACACATGCAGCTCCCGGAGACTGTCACAGCTTGTCTGTAAGCGGATGCCGGGAGCAGACAAGCCCGT
CAGGGCGCGTCAGCGGGTGTTGGCGGGTGTCGGGGCTGGCTTAACTATGCGGCATCAGAGCAGATTGTAC
TGAGAGTGCACCATATGCGGTGTGAAATACCGCACAGATGCGTAAGGAGAAAATACCGCATCAGGCGCCA
TTCGCCATTCAGGCTGCGCAACTGTTGGGAAGGGCGATCGGTGCGGGCCTCTTCGCTATTACGCCAGCTG
GCGAAAGGGGGATGTGCTGCAAGGCGATTAAGTTGGGTAACGCCAGGGTTTTCCCAGTCACGACGTTGTA
AAACGACGGCCAGTGAATTGACGCGTATTGGGATGAAGACAAGGCCGGCTTGTCGACGACGGCGGACTCC
GTCGTCAGGATCATCCGGATGGTGAGCAAGGGCGAGGAGGATAACATGGCCTCCCTGCCAGCAACACACG
AACTGCACATTTTTGGATCAATTAATGGCGTGGATTTTGATATGGTGGGCCAGGGCACAGGCAATCCCAA
TGATGGGTATGAAGAACTGAACCTGAAGAGCACAAAGGGCGACCTCCAGTTTTCTCCCTGGATTCTGGTG
CCCCATATCGGATATGGATTTCACCAGTACCTCCCTTATCCTGATGGAATGAGCCCTTTCCAGGCAGCTA
TGGTGGATGGCTCCGGGTATCAGGTGCACCGGACAATGCAGTTTGAAGATGGCGCTTCTCTGACAGTGAA
TTATCGGTATACTTATGAAGGATCTCATATCAAAGGCGAGGCCCAGGTGAAAGGAACAGGATTCCCTGCC
GATGGGCCAGTGATGACAAATTCTCTGACCGCAGCCGATTGGTGCAGGAGCAAAAAGACTTACCCCAACG
ATAAGACTATCATCTCTACTTTTAAATGGTCATATACCACTGGCAATGGGAAGAGGTACAGGTCTACTGC
TAGGACAACTTACACATTTGCCAAACCCATGGCAGCTAATTATCTGAAAAATCAGCCTATGTATGTGTTT
CGCAAGACAGAGCTGAAACATAGCAAAACCGAGCTGAACTTTAAGGAGTGGCAGAAAGCCTTTACTGACG
TGATGGGGATGGATGAACTTTACAAGGGAGGCTCCGGAGGTGGCTCTGGAAAGGCCGGCTTGTCGACGAC
GGCGGTCTCCGTCGTCAGGATCATCCGGGGCCGAGTCTTCATCCCAATGGCGCGCCGAGCTTGGCTCGAG
CATGGTCATAGCTGTTTCCTGTGTGAAATTGTTATCCGCTCACAATTCCACACAACATACGAGCCGGAAG
CATAAAGTGTAAAGCCTGGGGTGCCTAATGAGTGAGCTAACTCACATTAATTGCGTTGCGCTCACTGCCC
GCTTTCCAGTCGGGAAACCTGTCGTGCCAGCTGCATTAATGAATCGGCCAACGCGCGGGGAGAGGCGGTT
TGCGTATTGGGCGCTGTTCCGCTTCCTCGCTCACTGACTCGCTGCGCTCGGTCGTTCGGCTGCGGCGAGC
GGTATCAGCTCACTCAAAGGCGGTAATACGGTTATCCACAGAATCAGGGGATAACGCAGGAAAGAACATG
TGAGCAAAAGGCCAGCAAAAGGCCAGGAACCGTAAAAAGGCCGCGTTGCTGGCGTTTTTCCATAGGCTCC
GCCCCCCTGACGAGCATCACAAAAATCGACGCTCAAGTCAGAGGTGGCGAAACCCGACAGGACTATAAAG
ATACCAGGCGTTTCCCCCTGGAAGCTCCCTCGTGCGCTCTCCTGTTCCGACCCTGCCGCTTACCGGATAC
CTGTCCGCCTTTCTCCCTTCGGGAAGCGTGGCGCTTTCTCATAGCTCACGCTGTAGGTATCTCAGTTCGG
TGTAGGTCGTTCGCTCCAAGCTGGGCTGTGTGCACGAACCCCCCGTTCAGCCCGACCGCTGCGCCTTATC
CGGTAACTATCGTCTTGAGTCCAACCCGGTAAGACACGACTTATCGCCACTGGCAGCAGCCACTGGTAAC
AGGATTAGCAGAGCGAGGTATGTAGGCGGTGCTACAGAGTTCTTGAAGTGGTGGCCTAACTACGGCTACA
CTAGAAGAACAGTATTTGGTATCTGCGCTCTGCTGAAGCCAGTTACCTTCGGAAAAAGAGTTGGTAGCTC
TTGATCCGGCAAACAAACCACCGCTGGTAGCGGTGGTTTTTTTGTTTGCAAGCAGCAGATTACGCGCAGA
AAAAAAGGATCTCAAGAAGATCCTTTGATCTTTTCTACGGGGTCTGACGCTCAGTGGAACGAAAACTCAC
GTTAAGGGATTTTGGTCATGAGATTATCAAAAAGGATCTTCACCTAGATCCTTTTAAATTAAAAATGAAG
TTTTAAATCAATCTAAAGTATATATGAGTAAACTTGGTCTGACAGTTAGAAAAACTCATCGAGCATCAAA
TGAAACTGCAATTTATTCATATCAGGATTATCAATACCATAT
Features (pLannotate 1.2.2; 11 found; start..end, strand, type, name):
    750..854     -  promoter       AmpR promoter: bla
    949..984     +  CDS            rop (fragment): Rop protein, which maintains plasmids at low copy number; rop
   1086..1185    +  misc_feature   bom (fragment): basis of mobility region from pBR322
   1191..1348    -  CDS            lacZα (fragment): LacZα fragment of β-galactosidase; lacZ fragment
   1419..2126    +  CDS            mNeonGreen: mNeonGreen is a basic (constitutively fluorescent) green/yellow fluorescent protein published in 2013, derived from Branchiostoma lanceolatum. It is reported to be a very rapidly-maturing monomer with moderate acid sensitivity.
   2269..2285    -  protein_bind   lac operator: The lac repressor binds to the lac operator to inhibit transcription in E. coli. This inhibition can be relieved by adding lactose or isopropyl-β-D-thiogalactopyranoside (IPTG). lac repressor encoded by lacI
   2293..2323    -  promoter       lac promoter: promoter for the E. coli lac operon
   2338..2359    -  protein_bind   CAP binding site: CAP binding activates transcription in the presence of cAMP. E. coli catabolite activator protein
   2372..2464    -  CDS            lacI (fragment): lac repressor; lacI; The lac repressor binds to the lac operator to inhibit transcription in E. coli. This inhibition can be relieved by adding lactose or isopropyl-β-D-thiogalactopyranoside (IPTG).
   2647..3235    -  rep_origin     ori: high-copy-number ColE1/pMB1/pBR322/pUC origin of replication
   3406..749     -  CDS            KanR (across the origin): aminoglycoside phosphotransferase; aph(3')-Ia; confers resistance to kanamycin in bacteria or G418 (Geneticin®) in eukaryotes
