>Addgene plasmid #244898 | attB-GA-mNeonGreen-linker-attB-GT::pUC-GW-Kan | addgene full sequence | sequence record 492593 | Addgene NGS Result
TTTTGAAAAAGCCGTTTCTGTAATGAAGGAGAAAACTCACCGAGGCAGTTCCATAGGATGGCAAGATCCT
GGTATCGGTCTGCGATTCCGACTCGTCCAACATCAATACAACCTATTAATTTCCCCTCGTCAAAAATAAG
GTTATCAAGTGAGAAATCACCATGAGTGACGACTGAATCCGGTGAGAATGGCAAAAGTTTATGCATTTCT
TTCCAGACTTGTTCAACAGGCCAGCCATTACGCTCGTCATCAAAATCACTCGCATCAACCAAACCGTTAT
TCATTCGTGATTGCGCCTGAGCGAGACGAAATACGCGATCGCTGTTAAAAGGACAATTACAAACAGGAAT
CGAATGCAACCGGCGCAGGAACACTGCCAGCGCATCAACAATATTTTCACCTGAATCAGGATATTCTTCT
AATACCTGGAATGCTGTTTTCCCAGGGATCGCAGTGGTGAGTAACCATGCATCATCAGGAGTACGGATAA
AATGCTTGATGGTCGGAAGAGGCATAAATTCCGTCAGCCAGTTTAGTCTGACCATCTCATCTGTAACATC
ATTGGCAACGCTACCTTTGCCATGTTTCAGAAACAACTCTGGCGCATCGGGCTTCCCATACAATCGATAG
ATTGTCGCACCTGATTGCCCGACATTATCGCGAGCCCATTTATACCCATATAAATCAGCATCCATGTTGG
AATTTAATCGCGGCCTAGAGCAAGACGTTTCCCGTTGAATATGGCTCATACTCTTCCTTTTTCAATATTA
TTGAAGCATTTATCAGGGTTATTGTCTCATGAGCGGATACATATTTGAATGTATTTAGAAAAATAAACAA
ATAGGGGTTCCGCGCACATTTCCCCGAAAAGTGCCACCTGACGTCTAAGAAACCATTATTATCATGACAT
TAACCTATAAAAATAGGCGTATCACGAGGCCCTTTCGTCTCGCGCGTTTCGGTGATGACGGTGAAAACCT
CTGACACATGCAGCTCCCGGAGACGGTCACAGCTTGTCTGTAAGCGGATGCCGGGAGCAGACAAGCCCGT
CAGGGCGCGTCAGCGGGTGTTGGCGGGTGTCGGGGCTGGCTTAACTATGCGGCATCAGAGCAGATTGTAC
TGAGAGTGCACCATATGCGGTGTGAAATACCGCACAGATGCGTAAGGAGAAAATACCGCATCAGGCGCCA
TTCGCCATTCAGGCTGCGCAACTGTTGGGAAGGGCGATCGGTGCGGGCCTCTTCGCTATTACGCCAGCTG
GCGAAAGGGGGATGTGCTGCAAGGCGATTAAGTTGGGTAACGCCAGGGTTTTCCCAGTCACGACGTTGTA
AAACGACGGCCAGTGAATTGACGCGTATTGGGATGAAGACAAGGCCGGCTTGTCGACGACGGCGGACTCC
GTCGTCAGGATCATCCGGATGGTGAGCAAGGGCGAGGAGGATAACATGGCCTCCCTGCCAGCAACACACG
AACTGCACATTTTTGGATCAATTAATGGCGTGGATTTTGATATGGTGGGCCAGGGCACAGGCAATCCCAA
TGATGGGTATGAAGAACTGAACCTGAAGAGCACAAAGGGCGACCTCCAGTTTTCTCCCTGGATTCTGGTG
CCCCATATCGGATATGGATTTCACCAGTACCTCCCTTATCCTGATGGAATGAGCCCTTTCCAGGCAGCTA
TGGTGGATGGCTCCGGGTATCAGGTGCACCGGACAATGCAGTTTGAAGATGGCGCTTCTCTGACAGTGAA
TTATCGGTATACTTATGAAGGATCTCATATCAAAGGCGAGGCCCAGGTGAAAGGAACAGGATTCCCTGCC
GATGGGCCAGTGATGACAAATTCTCTGACCGCAGCCGATTGGTGCAGGAGCAAAAAGACTTACCCCAACG
ATAAGACTATCATCTCTACTTTTAAATGGTCATATACCACTGGCAATGGGAAGAGGTACAGGTCTACTGC
TAGGACAACTTACACATTTGCCAAACCCATGGCAGCTAATTATCTGAAAAATCAGCCTATGTATGTGTTT
CGCAAGACAGAGCTGAAACATAGCAAAACCGAGCTGAACTTTAAGGAGTGGCAGAAAGCCTTTACTGACG
TGATGGGGATGGATGAACTTTACAAGGGAGGCTCCGGAGGTGGCTCTGGAAAGGCCGGCTTGTCGACGAC
GGCGGTCTCCGTCGTCAGGATCATCCGGGGCCGAGTCTTCATCCCAATGGCGCGCCGAGCTTGGCTCGAG
CATGGTCATAGCTGTTTCCTGTGTGAAATTGTTATCCGCTCACAATTCCACACAACATACGAGCCGGAAG
CATAAAGTGTAAAGCCTGGGGTGCCTAATGAGTGAGCTAACTCACATTAATTGCGTTGCGCTCACTGCCC
GCTTTCCAGTCGGGAAACCTGTCGTGCCAGCTGCATTAATGAATCGGCCAACGCGCGGGGAGAGGCGGTT
TGCGTATTGGGCGCTCTTCCGCTTCCTCGCTCACTGACTCGCTGCGCTCGGTCGTTCGGCTGCGGCGAGC
GGTATCAGCTCACTCAAAGGCGGTAATACGGTTATCCACAGAATCAGGGGATAACGCAGGAAAGAACATG
TGAGCAAAAGGCCAGCAAAAGGCCAGGAACCGTAAAAAGGCCGCGTTGCTGGCGTTTTTCCATAGGCTCC
GCCCCCCTGACGAGCATCACAAAAATCGACGCTCAAGTCAGAGGTGGCGAAACCCGACAGGACTATAAAG
ATACCAGGCGTTTCCCCCTGGAAGCTCCCTCGTGCGCTCTCCTGTTCCGACCCTGCCGCTTACCGGATAC
CTGTCCGCCTTTCTCCCTTCGGGAAGCGTGGCGCTTTCTCATAGCTCACGCTGTAGGTATCTCAGTTCGG
TGTAGGTCGTTCGCTCCAAGCTGGGCTGTGTGCACGAACCCCCCGTTCAGCCCGACCGCTGCGCCTTATC
CGGTAACTATCGTCTTGAGTCCAACCCGGTAAGACACGACTTATCGCCACTGGCAGCAGCCACTGGTAAC
AGGATTAGCAGAGCGAGGTATGTAGGCGGTGCTACAGAGTTCTTGAAGTGGTGGCCTAACTACGGCTACA
CTAGAAGAACAGTATTTGGTATCTGCGCTCTGCTGAAGCCAGTTACCTTCGGAAAAAGAGTTGGTAGCTC
TTGATCCGGCAAACAAACCACCGCTGGTAGCGGTGGTTTTTTTGTTTGCAAGCAGCAGATTACGCGCAGA
AAAAAAGGATCTCAAGAAGATCCTTTGATCTTTTCTACGGGGTCTGACGCTCAGTGGAACGAAAACTCAC
GTTAAGGGATTTTGGTCATGAGATTATCAAAAAGGATCTTCACCTAGATCCTTTTAAATTAAAAATGAAG
TTTTAAATCAATCTAAAGTATATATGAGTAAACTTGGTCTGACAGTTAGAAAAACTCATCGAGCATCAAA
TGAAACTGCAATTTATTCATATCAGGATTATCAATACCATAT
Features (pLannotate 1.2.2; 11 found; start..end, strand, type, name):
    750..854     -  promoter       AmpR promoter: bla
    949..984     +  CDS            rop (fragment): Rop protein, which maintains plasmids at low copy number; rop
   1086..1185    +  misc_feature   bom (fragment): basis of mobility region from pBR322
   1191..1348    -  CDS            lacZα (fragment): LacZα fragment of β-galactosidase; lacZ fragment
   1419..2126    +  CDS            mNeonGreen: mNeonGreen is a basic (constitutively fluorescent) green/yellow fluorescent protein published in 2013, derived from Branchiostoma lanceolatum. It is reported to be a very rapidly-maturing monomer with moderate acid sensitivity.
   2269..2285    -  protein_bind   lac operator: The lac repressor binds to the lac operator to inhibit transcription in E. coli. This inhibition can be relieved by adding lactose or isopropyl-β-D-thiogalactopyranoside (IPTG). lac repressor encoded by lacI
   2293..2323    -  promoter       lac promoter: promoter for the E. coli lac operon
   2338..2359    -  protein_bind   CAP binding site: CAP binding activates transcription in the presence of cAMP. E. coli catabolite activator protein
   2372..2464    -  CDS            lacI (fragment): lac repressor; lacI; The lac repressor binds to the lac operator to inhibit transcription in E. coli. This inhibition can be relieved by adding lactose or isopropyl-β-D-thiogalactopyranoside (IPTG).
   2647..3235    -  rep_origin     ori: high-copy-number ColE1/pMB1/pBR322/pUC origin of replication
   3406..749     -  CDS            KanR (across the origin): aminoglycoside phosphotransferase; aph(3')-Ia; confers resistance to kanamycin in bacteria or G418 (Geneticin®) in eukaryotes
