[The description below was written by a language model from this plasmid's Addgene catalogue record and pLannotate feature annotations shown in this document.]
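Description:
attB-GA-mNeonGreen-linker-attB-GT::pUC-GW-Kan is a small (about 3.5 kb) bacterial cloning plasmid that serves as a donor template for recombinase-mediated integration. It is built on the commercial gene-synthesis backbone pUC-GW-Kan. It replicates in E. coli from a high-copy ColE1/pUC-type origin and is selected with kanamycin through an aph(3')-Ia aminoglycoside phosphotransferase gene, which is driven by a bla-type (AmpR) promoter. The remaining annotated backbone elements are typical pUC remnants. They include fragments of rop, bom, lacI and lacZα, as well as the lac promoter, lac operator and CAP binding site that flank the cloning region. None of these has a role in the payload.

The insert is a synthetic mNeonGreen coding sequence, which encodes a bright, rapidly maturing monomeric green/yellow fluorescent protein. According to the construct name, it is followed by a linker and bracketed by two attB recombinase attachment sites with different central dinucleotides (GA and GT). The automated feature table does not annotate the attB sites or the linker, so their presence and arrangement are inferred from the name alone, and the record does not name the cognate recombinase. In systems of this type, paired attachment sites with non-matching core dinucleotides make the two sites orthogonal, so that a serine integrase can exchange the cassette in a defined orientation into matching attP sites placed in a genome. No eukaryotic promoter or polyadenylation signal is annotated near mNeonGreen. This fits a promoterless tagging cassette that is expressed as an in-frame fusion with an endogenous gene after integration. The associated publication describes a one-step method for site-specific tagging by simultaneous delivery of reagents.
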