Addgene plasmid #244898: attB-GA-mNeonGreen-linker-attB-GT::pUC-GW-Kan
Purpose: Recombinase-mediated integration
Depositing lab: Andrew Bassett. Depositing organization: Wellcome Sanger Institute. Publication: ONE-STEP tagging: a versatile method for rapid site-specific integration by simultaneous reagent delivery. Migliori V, Bruntraeger MB, Gyulev IS, Lichou F, Burgold T, Gitterman DP, Iwama S, Trinh AL, Washer SJ, Jones CP, Trynka G, Bassett AR. Nucleic Acids Res. 2025 Aug 11;53(15):gkaf809. doi: 10.1093/nar/gkaf809. PubMed 40823809.
Backbone
  Vector backbone: pUC-GW-Kan
  Backbone manufacturer: Genewiz
  Vector type: Unspecified
Growth in bacteria
  Bacterial resistance: Kanamycin, 50 μg/mL
  Growth temperature: 37°C
  Growth strain: DH5alpha
  Copy number: Unknown
Gene/Insert
  Gene/Insert name: mNeonGreen
  Species: Synthetic
Terms and licenses: Academic/Nonprofit Terms; Industry Terms: Not Available to Industry
Depositor comments: Please visit https://doi.org/10.1101/2024.08.29.610246 for the bioRxiv preprint.
How to cite: attB-GA-mNeonGreen-linker-attB-GT::pUC-GW-Kan was a gift from Andrew Bassett (Addgene plasmid # 244898 ; http://n2t.net/addgene:244898 ; RRID:Addgene_244898)
